>Addgene plasmid #202462 | pSMART-HCKan-yibDp-roGFP2 | addgene full sequence | sequence record 399172 | Addgene NGS Result
GCTCTTCTAATACGACTCACTATAGGGCCGGCTTATCGGTCAGTTTCACCTGATTTACGTAAAAACCCGC
TTCGGCGGGTTTTTGCTTTTGGAGGGGCAGAAAGATGAATGACTGTCCACGACGCTATACCCAAAAGAAA
GACGAATTCTCTAGATATCGCTCAATACTGACCATTTAAATCATACCTGACCTCCATAGCAGAAAGTCAA
AAGCCTCCGACCGGAGGCTTTTGACTTGATCGGCACGTAAGAGGTTCCAACTTTCACCATAATGAAATAA
GATCACTACCGGGCGTATTTTTTGAGTTATCGAGATTTTCAGGAGCTAAGGAAGCTAAAATGAGCCATAT
TCAACGGGAAACGTCTTGCTCGAGGCCGCGATTAAATTCCAACATGGATGCTGATTTATATGGGTATAAA
TGGGCTCGCGATAATGTCGGGCAATCAGGTGCGACAATCTATCGATTGTATGGGAAGCCCGATGCGCCAG
AGTTGTTTCTGAAACATGGCAAAGGTAGCGTTGCCAATGATGTTACAGATGAGATGGTCAGGCTAAACTG
GCTGACGGAATTTATGCCTCTTCCGACCATCAAGCATTTTATCCGTACTCCTGATGATGCATGGTTACTC
ACCACTGCGATCCCAGGGAAAACAGCATTCCAGGTATTAGAAGAATATCCTGATTCAGGTGAAAATATTG
TTGATGCGCTGGCAGTGTTCCTGCGCCGGTTGCATTCGATTCCTGTTTGTAATTGTCCTTTTAACGGCGA
TCGCGTATTTCGTCTCGCTCAGGCGCAATCACGAATGAATAACGGTTTGGTTGGTGCGAGTGATTTTGAT
GACGAGCGTAATGGCTGGCCTGTTGAACAAGTCTGGAAAGAAATGCATAAGCTTTTGCCATTCTCACCGG
ATTCAGTCGTCACTCATGGTGATTTCTCACTTGATAACCTTATTTTTGACGAGGGGAAATTAATAGGTTG
TATTGATGTTGGACGAGTCGGAATCGCAGACCGATACCAGGATCTTGCCATCCTATGGAACTGCCTCGGT
GAGTTTTCTCCTTCATTACAGAAACGGCTTTTTCAAAAATATGGTATTGATAATCCTGATATGAATAAAT
TGCAGTTTCACTTGATGCTCGATGAGTTTTTCTGAGGGCCCAAATGTAATCACCTGGCTCACCTTCGGGT
GGGCCTTTCTGCGTTGCTGGCGTTTTTCCATAGGCTCCGCCCCCCTGACGAGCATCACAAAAATCGATGC
TCAAGTCAGAGGTGGCGAAACCCGACAGGACTATAAAGATACCAGGCGTTTCCCCCTGGAAGCTCCCTCG
TGCGCTCTCCTGTTCCGACCCTGCCGCTTACCGGATACCTGTCCGCCTTTCTCCCTTCGGGAAGCGTGGC
GCTTTCTCATAGCTCACGCTGTAGGTATCTCAGTTCGGTGTAGGTCGTTCGCTCCAAGCTGGGCTGTGTG
CACGAACCCCCCGTTCAGCCCGACCGCTGCGCCTTATCCGGTAACTATCGTCTTGAGTCCAACCCGGTAA
GACACGACTTATCGCCACTGGCAGCAGCCACTGGTAACAGGATTAGCAGAGCGAGGTATGTAGGCGGTGC
TACAGAGTTCTTGAAGTGGTGGCCTAACTACGGCTACACTAGAAGAACAGTATTTGGTATCTGCGCTCTG
CTGAAGCCAGTTACCTCGGAAAAAGAGTTGGTAGCTCTTGATCCGGCAAACAAACCACCGCTGGTAGCGG
TGGTTTTTTTGTTTGCAAGCAGCAGATTACGCGCAGAAAAAAAGGATCTCAAGAAGATCCTTTGATTTTC
TACCGAAGAAAGGCCCACCAGTGAAGGTGAGCCAGTGAGTTGATTGCAGTCCAGTTACGCTGGAGTCTGA
GGCTCGTCCTGAATGATATCAAGCTTGAATTCGTTTGCCCAGGCATCAAATAAAACGAAAGGCTCAGTCG
AAAGACTGGGCCTTTCGTTTTATCTGTTGTTTGTCGGTGAACGCTCTCTACTAGAGTCACACTGGCTCAC
CTTCGGGTGGGCCTTTCTGCGTTTATACACAGCTAACACCACGTCGTCCCTATCTGCTGCCCTAGGTCTA
TGAGTGGTTGCTGGATAACGTGCGTAATTGTGCTGATCTCTTATATAGCTGCTCTCATTATCTCTCTACC
CTGAAGTGACTCTCTCACCTGTAAAAATAATATCTCACAGGCTTAATAGTTTCTTAATACAAAGCCTGTA
AAACGTCAGGATAACTTCTATATTCAGGGAGACCACAACGGTTTCCCTCTACAAATAATTTTGTTTAACT
TTCGTAGAAGAGCACTTCACACTTCTGGAAAAAGGAGATATACCATGGTGAGCAAGGGCGAGGAGCTGTT
CACCGGGGTGGTGCCCATCCTGGTCGAGCTGGACGGCGACGTAAACGGCCACAAGTTCAGCGTGTCCGGC
GAGGGCGAGGGCGATGCCACCTACGGCAAGCTGACCCTGAAGTTCATCTCCACCACCGGCAAGCTGCCCG
TGCCCTGGCCCACCCTCGTGACCACCCTGACCTACGGCGTGCAGTGCTTCAGCCGCTACCCCGACCACAT
GAAGCAGCACGACTTCTTCAAGTCCGCCATGCCCGAAGGCTACGTCCAGGAGCGCACCATCTTCTTCAAG
GACGACGGCAACTACAAGACCCGCGCCGAGGTGAAGTTCGAGGGCGACACCCTGGTGAACCGCATCGAGC
TGAAGGGCATCGACTTCAAGGAGGACGGCAACATCCTGGGGCACAAGCTGGAGTACAACTACAACTGCCA
CAACGTCTATATCATGGCCGACAAGCAGAAGAACGGCATCAAGGTGAACTTCAAGATCCGCCACAACATC
GAGGACGGCAGCGTGCAGCTCGCCGACCACTACCAGCAGAACACCCCCATCGGCGACGGCCCCGTGCTGC
TGCCCGACAACCACTACCTGAGCACCTGCTCCGCCCTGAGCAAAGACCCCAACGAGAAGCGCGATCACAT
GGTCCTGCTGGAGTTCGTGACCGCCGCCGGGATCACTCTCGGCATGGACGAGCTGTACAAGTAATGA
Features (pLannotate 1.2.2; 10 found; start..end, strand, type, name):
      8..26      +  promoter       T7 promoter: promoter for bacteriophage T7 RNA polymerase
    205..236     +  terminator     tonB terminator: bidirectional E. coli tonB-P14 transcription terminator
    237..339     +  promoter       cat promoter: promoter of the E. coli cat gene encoding chloramphenicol acetyltransferase
    340..1153    +  CDS            KanR (fragment): aminoglycoside phosphotransferase; aph(3')-Ia; confers resistance to kanamycin in bacteria or G418 (Geneticin®) in eukaryotes
   1176..1203    +  terminator     T7Te terminator: phage T7 early transcription terminator
   1215..1802    -  rep_origin     ori: high-copy-number ColE1/pMB1/pBR322/pUC origin of replication
   1824..1853    -  terminator     T3Te terminator: phage T3 early transcription terminator
   1937..2008    +  terminator     rrnB T1 terminator: transcription terminator T1 from the E. coli rrnB gene
   2024..2051    +  terminator     T7Te terminator: phage T7 early transcription terminator
   2355..3074    +  CDS            EGFP: the original enhanced GFP (Yang et al., 1996) mammalian codon-optimized
