[The description below was written by a language model from this plasmid's Addgene catalogue record and pLannotate feature annotations shown in this document.]
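Description:
pSMART-HCKan-yibDp-roGFP2 is a small (about 3.1 kb) bacterial expression plasmid built on the Lucigen pSMART high-copy kanamycin backbone. It replicates in E. coli from a ColE1/pUC-type high-copy origin and is selected with kanamycin through an aminoglycoside phosphotransferase (aph(3')-Ia) gene, which the annotation places downstream of a cat promoter. As is characteristic of pSMART vectors, the plasmid contains many transcription terminators (tonB, T7Te, T3Te and rrnB T1). These flank the resistance cassette, the origin and the cloning region, so that the insert is insulated from read-through transcription coming from the backbone, and the backbone from transcription of the insert. A short T7 promoter sequence is also annotated near the start of the record, lying just downstream of the reporter on the circular map, and the record does not state its role.

The payload is a 720 bp open reading frame encoding roGFP2, a reduction-oxidation sensitive variant of Aequorea victoria GFP. The automated annotation labels this CDS as EGFP, which reflects the close sequence similarity between the two proteins rather than a different insert. Redox-sensitive GFPs carry engineered surface cysteines whose disulfide state shifts the fluorescence excitation properties, giving a readout of the redox environment inside the cell. Expression is driven by the yibD promoter, which falls in the unannotated stretch upstream of the CDS and after the rrnB T1/T7Te terminators. According to the record, this promoter switches on expression after phosphate depletion, allowing growth and protein production to be separated without adding an inducer. The associated work concerns two-stage dynamic control for nanobody expression in E. coli. This suggests use as a redox reporter in that system, though the record does not say so explicitly.
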