Addgene plasmid #202462: pSMART-HCKan-yibDp-roGFP2
Purpose: Expresses redox sensitive GFP (roGFP) after phosphate depletion
Depositing lab: Michael Lynch. Depositing organization: Duke University. Publication: Scalable, robust, high-throughput expression & purification of nanobodies enabled by 2-stage dynamic control. Hennigan JN, Menacho-Melgar R, Sarkar P, Golovsky M, Lynch MD. Metab Eng. 2024 Sep;85:116-130. doi: 10.1016/j.ymben.2024.07.012. Epub 2024 Jul 24. PubMed 39059674.
Backbone
  Vector backbone: pSMART
  Backbone manufacturer: Lucigen
  Vector type: Bacterial Expression
Growth in bacteria
  Bacterial resistance: Kanamycin, 50 μg/mL
  Growth temperature: 37°C
  Growth strain: DH5alpha
  Copy number: High Copy
Gene/Insert
  Gene/Insert name: reduction-oxidation sensitive green fluorescent protein (alt names: roGFP; roGFP2)
  Species: Aequorea Victoria
  Insert size (bp): 720
  Promoter: yibDp
  Cloning method: Gibson Cloning
  Sequencing primers: 5′ CAGTCCAGTTACGCTGGAGTC; 3′ GGTCAGGTATGATTTAAATGGTCAGT
Terms and licenses: Academic/Nonprofit Terms; Industry Terms: Not Available to Industry
How to cite: pSMART-HCKan-yibDp-roGFP2 was a gift from Michael Lynch (Addgene plasmid # 202462 ; http://n2t.net/addgene:202462 ; RRID:Addgene_202462)
