>Addgene plasmid #202462 | pSMART-HCKan-yibDp-roGFP2 | depositor partial sequence | sequence record 392826 | roGFP2 gene
ATGGTGAGCAAGGGCGAGGAGCTGTTCACCGGGGTGGTGCCCATCCTGGTCGAGCTGGACGGCGACGTAA
ACGGCCACAAGTTCAGCGTGTCCGGCGAGGGCGAGGGCGATGCCACCTACGGCAAGCTGACCCTGAAGTT
CATCTCCACCACCGGCAAGCTGCCCGTGCCCTGGCCCACCCTCGTGACCACCCTGACCTACGGCGTGCAG
TGCTTCAGCCGCTACCCCGACCACATGAAGCAGCACGACTTCTTCAAGTCCGCCATGCCCGAAGGCTACG
TCCAGGAGCGCACCATCTTCTTCAAGGACGACGGCAACTACAAGACCCGCGCCGAGGTGAAGTTCGAGGG
CGACACCCTGGTGAACCGCATCGAGCTGAAGGGCATCGACTTCAAGGAGGACGGCAACATCCTGGGGCAC
AAGCTGGAGTACAACTACAACTGCCACAACGTCTATATCATGGCCGACAAGCAGAAGAACGGCATCAAGG
TGAACTTCAAGATCCGCCACAACATCGAGGACGGCAGCGTGCAGCTCGCCGACCACTACCAGCAGAACAC
CCCCATCGGCGACGGCCCCGTGCTGCTGCCCGACAACCACTACCTGAGCACCTGCTCCGCCCTGAGCAAA
GACCCCAACGAGAAGCGCGATCACATGGTCCTGCTGGAGTTCGTGACCGCCGCCGGGATCACTCTCGGCA
TGGACGAGCTGTACAAGTAA
